Addgene plasmid #32104: CbetaS-pA
Purpose: (Empty Backbone)
Depositing lab: Michael Cole & Yardena Samuels. Depositing organization: Princeton University.
Backbone
  Vector backbone: CbS
  Vector type: Mammalian Expression
  Promoter: cmv
Growth in bacteria
  Bacterial resistance: Ampicillin, 100 μg/mL
  Growth temperature: 30°C
  Growth strain: DH5alpha
  Growth instructions: Better growth in JM-109 (Primeplus)
  Copy number: Low Copy
Resource information
  A portion of this plasmid was derived from a plasmid made by: Constructed by Michael D. Cole Lab.
Terms and licenses: Academic/Nonprofit Terms; Industry Terms: Not Available to Industry
How to cite: CbetaS-pA was a gift from Michael Cole & Yardena Samuels (Addgene plasmid # 32104 ; http://n2t.net/addgene:32104 ; RRID:Addgene_32104)
