[The description below was written by a language model from this plasmid's Addgene catalogue record.]
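Description:
CbetaS-pA is an empty mammalian expression backbone built on the CbS vector. It carries no insert. It is meant to receive a gene of interest, which is then transcribed in mammalian cells from a CMV promoter, a strong constitutive viral promoter widely used for high-level expression in transfected cells. The "pA" in the name suggests that a polyadenylation signal lies downstream of the cloning position to terminate and stabilise the transcript, but the record does not state this, and it does not describe the signal's origin, the cloning sites, or any tags or reporters.

In bacteria the plasmid is selected with ampicillin and is recorded as low copy. The record does not name the origin of replication, and it lists no mammalian selection marker, so it gives no indication of whether the vector suits stable line generation as well as transient expression. No feature table or annotated sequence accompanies the entry, so the arrangement of elements beyond the promoter and the resistance marker cannot be described from the information available.

As far as the record supports, the construct has two typical uses: as a recipient vector for building CMV-driven expression plasmids, and as the matched empty-vector control in experiments that use derivatives of the same backbone. A portion of it was derived from a plasmid made in one of the depositing laboratories. Distribution is limited to academic and nonprofit users.
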