>Addgene plasmid #32104 | CbetaS-pA | addgene partial sequence | sequence record 37617 | CMV-F 5'-CGCAAATGGGCGGTAGGCGTG-3'
TGAACCGTCAGATCGCCTGGAGACGCCATCCACGCTGTTTTGACCTCCATAGAAGACACCGGGACCGATC
CAGCCTCCGGTCGACCGATCCTGAGAACTTCAGGGTGAGTTTGGGGACCCTTGATTGTTCTTTCTTTTTC
GCTATTGTAAAATTCATGTTATATGGAGGGGGCAAAGTTTTCAGGGTGTTGTTTAGAATGGGAAGATGTC
CCTTGTATCACCATGGACCCTCATGATAATTTTGTTTCTTTCACTTTCTACTCTGTTGACAACCATTGTC
TCCTCTTATTTTCTTTTCATTTTCTGTAACTTTTTCGTTAAACTTTAGCTTGCATTTGTAACGAATTTTT
AAATTCACTTTTGTTTATTTGTCAGATTGTAAGTACTTTCTCTAATCACTTTTTTTTCAAGGCAATCAGG
GTATATTATATTGTACTTCAGCACAGTTTTAGAGAACAATTGTTATAATTAAATGATAAGGTAGAATATT
TCTGCATATAAATTCTGGCTGGCATGGAAATATTCTTATTGGTAGAAACAACTACACCCTGGTCATCATC
CTGCCTTTCTCTTTATGGTTACAATGATATACACTGTTTGAGATGAGGATAAAATACTCTGAGTCCAAAC
CGGGCCCCTCTGCTAACCATGTTCATGCCTTCTTCTCTTTCCTACAGCTCCTGGGCAACGTGCTGGTTGT
TGTGCTGTCTCATCATTTTGGCAAAGAATTCCTCGACGGATCCC
